>Addgene plasmid #27125 | pKSJ340 | addgene partial sequence | sequence record 33367 | 27125 with M13-pUC-rev
CTTGCATGCCTGCAGGTCGACTCTAGAGGATCCTTTTGCTGTCCATCAGGGCAATGGCCCGGGCTTTTTT
CTGCTCAAAGGTCACAGGAGCACCTCCGTTCCATGATGTAAACGTGACACAGCTTATTGTTATTGATTAT
TATTATCATGCTGTGGTTATGTTGTCATGCATCAGTACACTGACAAAAGTGCAAAAGAAAGGAAAACTGG
CAGATGAACAGAAAATATTATTTTAATAATATGTGGTGGGGATGGGTGACGGGGGGATATATGCTGTATA
TGTCATGGGATTATGAGTTTAAATACAGATTACTGTTCTGGTGTATTTCTCTCTGCGGAATGGTTTTGTA
TCCGGTTGCAAAATGGTATATTGAAGATACAGCTCTGAAATTTACCCGGCCTGATTTCTGGAACAGCGGT
TTTTTTGCTGATACACCTGGAAAAATGGGGTTGCTTGCGGTTTATACGGGTACTGTTTTCATATTATCTC
TTCCGTTAAGTATGATATATATTCTTTCTGTTATTATAAAAAGGCTGTCTGTAAGATAGACAGCCTGTCT
TATATTTTATTTAAATACCCCAGAACTTATTCGCTTTTTCCACAAGCGATTCATCAATCAGCGCACCGGT
GACAGCCATCAGTAAACCATACCCGATAATGCCTAAAGCGCTTCCGGTAAGAATACTGAAGACCAGTGCC
ACAAGAGCCGTTGCGGCATTGCCTGCTATGATGGTTTCTGTTTTAACAAAAAGAGGACGCCAGTTCTCTG
TCCGGACAGCCTTACCAAACTCAGTGATCCAGTCAGCAAGACTTGTAAATTTTCCTGCATATCCCAGTCC
CCGACTGAATCTGTTCAGATTAGACGATATATCAGACAGCTTCACAGACTCAAGGGCTGCGGCAATCGCT
GCACGATCTTTTGCATTAATTTTTTTGTTAATGTCAGCCCGGTACTTTTCATACGTTTT
