>Addgene plasmid #27125 | pKSJ340 | addgene partial sequence | sequence record 33368 | 27125 with M13pUC-Fwd
AATACCCAGACTGTGATGCTGCCACAGCGTCAGCAGGCTTTCTGAACGGTGTAACATCACTTCATGTTAA
TGATAATCACTATCATCAAATCTTGACATGCCATTTTCTCCTTAATAAATTAATACTGTATATGTATCCA
TATGCGTAAGCAGTTAATTCATTTGTTTTCCTCAGAGGATGAAGGAGATACCGAATGTCTGACCCTGTAC
GTATTACAAATCCCGGTGCAGAATCGCTGGGGTATGATTCAGATGGCCATGAAATTATGGCCGTTGATAT
TTATGTAAACCCTCCACGTGTCGATGTCTTTCATGGTACCCCGCCTGCATGGAGTTCCTTCGGGAACAAA
ACCATCTGGGGCGGAAACGAGTGGGTTGATGATTCCCCAACCCGAAGTGATATCGAAAAAAGGGACAAGG
AAATCACAGCGTACAAAAACACGCTCAGCGCGCAGCAGAAAGAGAATGAGAATAAGCGTACTGAAGCCGG
AAAACGCCTCTCTGCGGCGATTGCTGCAAGGGAAAAAGATGAAAACACACTGAAAACACTCCGTGCCGGA
AACGCAGATGCCGCTGATATTACACGACAGGAGTTCAGACTCCTGCAGGCAGAGCTGAGAGAATACGGAT
TCCGTACTGAAATCGCCGGATATGACGCCCTCCGGCTGCATACAGAGAGCCGGATGCTGTTTGCTGATGC
TGATTCTCTTCGTATATCTCCCCGGGAGGCCAGGTCGTTAATCGAACAGGCTGAAAAACGGCAGAAGGAT
GCGCAGAACGCAGACAAGAAGGCCGCTGATATGCTTGCTGAATACGAGCGCAGAAAAGGTATTCTGGACA
CCCGGTTGTCAGAGCTGGAAAAAAATGGCGGGGCAGCCCNTTGCCGTTC
