[The description below was written by a language model from this plasmid's Addgene catalogue record.]
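Description:
pKSJ340 is a high-copy bacterial expression plasmid built on the pUC19 backbone, propagated in E. coli through the pUC origin of replication and selected with ampicillin. It carries an insert of about 2.6 kb, cloned between the EcoRI and BamHI sites of the polylinker (both sites retained), that comprises the E. coli colicin Ia operon: the gene for the pore-forming bacteriocin colicin Ia together with the gene for its cognate immunity protein, which protects the producing cell from the toxin it makes.

The two genes are expressed from their own native promoters rather than from a vector promoter, and they are convergently arranged. The colicin gene reads in the forward direction from an SOS-regulated promoter located near the start of the insert, while the immunity gene reads in the opposite direction from a promoter a few hundred base pairs from the far end of the insert; their terminators lie only about 20 bp apart. Because the colicin promoter is under SOS control, colicin production can be induced with the DNA-damaging agent mitomycin C. This requires a functional RecA, so expression is carried out in a recA+ strain, whereas a recA- host is suited only to plasmid preparation.

The operon was derived from an earlier PCR-generated clone in a different vector that had acquired mutations. These were corrected when the operon was moved into pUC19, so the insert matches the published wild-type sequence. The plasmid serves as a source of wild-type colicin Ia protein, and it was deposited in connection with work on the role of the outer membrane receptor Cir in colicin Ia binding and translocation.
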