Addgene plasmid #27125: pKSJ340
Depositing lab: Alan Finkelstein. Depositing organization: Albert Einstein College of Medicine. Publication: The colicin Ia receptor, Cir, is also the translocator for colicin Ia. Jakes KS, Finkelstein A. Mol Microbiol. 2010 Feb;75(3):567-78. doi: 10.1111/j.1365-2958.2009.06966.x. Epub 2009 Nov 17. PubMed 19919671.
Backbone
  Vector backbone: PUC19
  Backbone manufacturer: New England Biolabs
  Backbone size w/o insert (bp): 2686
  Vector type: Bacterial Expression
Growth in bacteria
  Bacterial resistance: Ampicillin, 100 μg/mL
  Growth temperature: 37°C
  Growth strain: XL10 Gold
  Growth instructions: The plasmid can be expressed in any recA+ strain; it is currently supplied in XL10 Gold (recA-) for optimal plasmid preparations.
  Copy number: High Copy
Gene/Insert
  Gene/Insert name: Colicin Ia + Ia immunity protein
  Species: E. coli
  Insert size (bp): 2636
  Cloning method: Restriction Enzyme; 5′ cloning site EcoRI (not destroyed); 3′ cloning site BamHI (not destroyed)
  Sequencing primers: 5′ M13_puc_Fwd; 3′ M13_puc_Rev
Resource information
  A portion of this plasmid was derived from a plasmid made by: From Partho Ghosh, Stroud Lab, UCSF
Terms and licenses: Academic/Nonprofit Terms; Industry Terms: Not Available to Industry
Depositor comments: The original clone had some mutations that had been introduced during the PCR cloning of the colicin operon (into another vector). Here, the operon was moved into pUC19 and the mutations were corrected, so that the sequence is the same as the one in GenBank (M13819.1) This plasmid contains Colicin Ia + Ia immunity protein, each with their own promoters; colicin production can be induced with mitomycin C. The SOS promoter for colicin expression is at around residues 148-165 of the insert, in the forward direction. The immunity promoter -35 box is about 460 bp from the end of the insert; there are only about 20 bp between the terminator for the colicin gene, reading in one direction, and the terminator for the immunity protein, reading in the other.
How to cite: pKSJ340 was a gift from Alan Finkelstein (Addgene plasmid # 27125 ; http://n2t.net/addgene:27125 ; RRID:Addgene_27125)
